Addgene plasmid #176767: pEE010
Purpose: Encodes codon optimized putative thermophilic PET hydrolase enzyme for bacterial expression
Depositing lab: Gregg Beckham. Depositing organization: National Laboratory of the Rockies (NLR). Publication: Sourcing thermotolerant poly(ethylene terephthalate) hydrolase scaffolds from natural diversity. Erickson E, Gado JE, Avilan L, Bratti F, Brizendine RK, Cox PA, Gill R, Graham R, Kim DJ, Konig G, Michener WE, Poudel S, Ramirez KJ, Shakespeare TJ, Zahn M, Boyd ES, Payne CM, DuBois JL, Pickford AR, Beckham GT, McGeehan JE. Nat Commun. 2022 Dec 21;13(1):7850. doi: 10.1038/s41467-022-35237-x. PubMed 36543766.
Backbone
  Vector backbone: pET21b(+)
  Backbone manufacturer: EMD Biosciences
  Backbone size w/o insert (bp): 5366
  Vector type: Bacterial Expression
Growth in bacteria
  Bacterial resistance: Ampicillin, 100 μg/mL
  Growth temperature: 37°C
  Growth strain: DH5alpha
  Copy number: High Copy
Gene/Insert
  Gene/Insert name: 202 (alt name: Environmental sample YNPsite05_CeleraDRAFT_401410)
  Species: Environmental sample
  Insert size (bp): 1137
  Promoter: T7
  Tag / fusion protein: 6xHis (C terminal on backbone)
  Cloning method: Restriction Enzyme; 5′ cloning site NdeI (unknown if destroyed); 3′ cloning site XhoI (unknown if destroyed)
  Sequencing primers: 5′ T7 For; 3′ T7 Rev
Terms and licenses: Academic/Nonprofit Terms; Industry Terms: Not Available to Industry
Depositor comments: Accession Number YNPsite05_CeleraDRAFT_401410
How to cite: pEE010 was a gift from Gregg Beckham (Addgene plasmid # 176767 ; http://n2t.net/addgene:176767 ; RRID:Addgene_176767)
