[The description below was written by a language model from this plasmid's Addgene catalogue record and pLannotate feature annotations shown in this document.]
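Description:
pEE010 is a bacterial expression plasmid built on the pET21b(+) backbone and carrying a codon-optimized gene for a putative thermophilic poly(ethylene terephthalate) (PET) hydrolase. The roughly 1.1 kb insert, designated "202", derives from an environmental (metagenomic) sample rather than a cultured organism, and was cloned between the NdeI and XhoI sites so that it reads in frame with the backbone's C-terminal 6xHis tag for metal-affinity purification. In the sequenced 6.5 kb plasmid the insert itself is not recognized as a named feature. The automated annotation only flags a short fragment resembling a C. elegans dihydrolipoamide acetyltransferase within it, which is most likely a spurious similarity hit. The hits labelled "9xHis fragment" and "SET1 fragment" downstream correspond to the His tag and adjacent vector sequence.

Expression follows the standard pET arrangement. A T7 promoter followed by a lac operator drives transcription, a T7 gene 10 ribosome binding site supports translation, and a T7 terminator closes the cassette. The plasmid-borne lacI gene supplies repressor, so expression stays low until IPTG is added in a host that provides T7 RNA polymerase. The plasmid is maintained through a pBR322/ColE1-type origin accompanied by the bom region and rop, and is selected with ampicillin via the β-lactamase gene. An f1 origin is also present, along with residual tetracycline-resistance fragments inherited from pBR322. The record lists it as high copy, although rop normally moderates copy number. The construct serves to produce the recombinant candidate enzyme in E. coli, as part of a survey of natural sequence diversity for thermotolerant PET-degrading scaffolds.
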