Features (pLannotate 1.2.2; 19 found; start..end, strand, type, name):
      1..25      +  protein_bind   lac operator: The lac repressor binds to the lac operator to inhibit transcription in E. coli. This inhibition can be relieved by adding lactose or isopropyl-β-D-thiogalactopyranoside (IPTG). lac repressor encoded by lacI
     40..62      +  RBS            RBS: efficient ribosome binding site from bacteriophage T7 gene 10 (Olins and Rangwala, 1989)
    127..282     +  CDS            dlat-1 (fragment): ODP2_CAEEL - Experimental evidence at protein level: Swiss-Prot protein existence level 1. The pyruvate dehydrogenase complex catalyzes the overall conversion of pyruvate to acetyl-CoA and CO(2). It contains multiple copies of three enzymatic components: pyruvate dehydrogenase (E1), dihydrolipoamide acetyltransferase (E2) and lipoamide dehydrogenase (E3). From Caenorhabditis elegans.
   1216..1233    +  CDS            9xHis (fragment): 9xHis affinity tag
   1243..1292    +  CDS            SET1 (fragment): solubility-enhancement tag derived from T7 phage gene 10B
   1300..1347    +  terminator     T7 terminator: transcription terminator for bacteriophage T7 RNA polymerase
   1384..1812    +  rep_origin     f1 ori (sequence partly withheld): f1 bacteriophage origin of replication; arrow indicates direction of (+) strand synthesis
   1865..1969    +  promoter       AmpR promoter: bla
   1970..2830    +  CDS            AmpR: β-lactamase; bla; confers resistance to ampicillin, carbenicillin, and related antibiotics
   3001..3589    +  rep_origin     ori: high-copy-number ColE1/pMB1/pBR322/pUC origin of replication
   3775..3914    -  misc_feature   bom: basis of mobility region from pBR322
   4016..4207    -  CDS            rop: Rop protein, which maintains plasmids at low copy number; rop
   4224..4604    +  CDS            YPB1_ECOLX: Protein predicted: Swiss-Prot protein existence level 4. From Escherichia coli.
   4676..4967    -  CDS            TcR (fragment): tetracycline efflux protein; tet; confers resistance to tetracycline
   4982..5003    -  protein_bind   CAP binding site: CAP binding activates transcription in the presence of cAMP. E. coli catabolite activator protein
   5016..6098    -  CDS            lacI: lac repressor; lacI; The lac repressor binds to the lac operator to inhibit transcription in E. coli. This inhibition can be relieved by adding lactose or isopropyl-β-D-thiogalactopyranoside (IPTG).
   6099..6176    -  promoter       lacI promoter: lacI
   6184..6463    -  CDS            TcR (fragment): tetracycline efflux protein; tet; confers resistance to tetracycline
   6485..6503    +  promoter       T7 promoter: promoter for bacteriophage T7 RNA polymerase
>Addgene plasmid #176767 | pEE010 | addgene full sequence | sequence record 349676 | Addgene NGS Result
GGAATTGTGAGCGGATAACAATTCCCCTCTAGAAATAATTTTGTTTAACTTTAAGAAGGAGATATACATA
TGGTTGATATCACTGGCAACGGTATGGCTGCTACCGCGCCGACCGACGAACGTATTGTAGACAAACCTCT
GCCTCAGCCGCAGATTCGTTCTGGTAACGTTCGTGCAATGCCGGCGGCTCGCAAGCTGGCGCAGGAGCAC
GGTATTGACCTGTCCACTCTGACCGGTAGCGGTCCAGGTGGTGTTATCGTTAAAGAGGACGTCGAACGTG
CAATCACCGCTCGTGCTGTTCCTGTATCTCCGCTGCAGCGTGTCAACTTTTATTCTGCCGGTTATCGTCT
GGACGGTCTGCTGTACACCCCGCGTCACCTGCCAGCTGGTGAACGTAGACCGGGTGTCGTTCTCCTGGTG
GGTTACACTTACCTCAAAACTATGGTAATGCCGGACATCGCGAAAGTTCTGAACGCTGCGGGTTACGTTG
CCCTGGTTTTCGACTACCGCGGCTTCGGCGAATCCGAGGGCCCGCGCGGTCGTCTAATCCCGTTAGAACA
AGTAGCTGATGCACGTGCAGCGCTGACCTTTCTGGCGGAACAGTCAATGGTTGATCCGGATCGTCTCGCG
GTAATTGGCATTTCTCTGGGTGGTGCACATGCAATTACCACTGCTGCACTGGATCAGCGTGTCCGCGCGG
TCGTGGCTCTGGAACCGCCAGGCCATGGTGCGCGTTGGCTGCGTAGCCTGCGTCGTCACTGGGAATGGCG
TCAGTTCCTGTCTCGTCTGGCTGAAGATCGTCGTCAGCGCGTGCTAAGCGGTGGCAGCACCATGGTTGAC
CCGCTGGAGATCGTTCTGCCAGACCCGGAGTCTCAGGCTTTCCTGGACCAAGTTGCCGCAGAATTTCCGC
AGATGAAAGTGACGCTGCCGCTGGAATCTGCCGAAGCACTGATCGAATATGTGTCCGAAGACCTCGCCGG
CCGTATCGCTCCGCGTCCACTGCTGATCATTCACTCTGACGCCGACCAGCTGGTTCCGGTTGCGGAAGCT
CAGGCGATCGCAGAGCGCGCGGGCTCTTCTGCACAGCTGGAGATCATTCCAGGCATGTCCCATTTCAATT
GGGTAATGCCAGGCAGCCCGGGCTTCACTCGTGTTACTGATTCTATCGTTAAATTCCTGCGTAACACCCT
GCCGGTATCTGCGGACAATCTCGAGCACCACCACCACCACCACTGAGATCCGGCTGCTAACAAAGCCCGA
AAGGAAGCTGAGTTGGCTGCTGCCACCGCTGAGCAATAACTAGCATAACCCCTTGGGGCCTCTAAACGGG
TCTTGAGGGGTTTTTTGCTGAAAGGAGGAACTATATCCGGATTGGCGAATGGG
[124 nt withheld, positions 1384-1507]
C
[91 nt withheld, positions 1509-1599]
A
[49 nt withheld, positions 1601-1649]
CCTTTGACGTTGGAGTCCACGTTCTTT
[37 nt withheld, positions 1677-1713]
ACCCTATCTCGGTCTATTCTTTTGATTTATAAGGGATTTTGCCGATTTCGGCCTATTGGTTAAAAAATGA
GCTGATTTAACAAAAATTTAACGCGAATTTTAACAAAATATTAACGCTTACAATTTAGGTGGCACTTTTC
GGGGAAATGTGCGCGGAACCCCTATTTGTTTATTTTTCTAAATACATTCAAATATGTATCCGCTCATGAG
ACAATAACCCTGATAAATGCTTCAATAATATTGAAAAAGGAAGAGTATGAGTATTCAACATTTCCGTGTC
GCCCTTATTCCCTTTTTTGCGGCATTTTGCCTTCCTGTTTTTGCTCACCCAGAAACGCTGGTGAAAGTAA
AAGATGCTGAAGATCAGTTGGGTGCACGAGTGGGTTACATCGAACTGGATCTCAACAGCGGTAAGATCCT
TGAGAGTTTTCGCCCCGAAGAACGTTTTCCAATGATGAGCACTTTTAAAGTTCTGCTATGTGGCGCGGTA
TTATCCCGTATTGACGCCGGGCAAGAGCAACTCGGTCGCCGCATACACTATTCTCAGAATGACTTGGTTG
AGTACTCACCAGTCACAGAAAAGCATCTTACGGATGGCATGACAGTAAGAGAATTATGCAGTGCTGCCAT
AACCATGAGTGATAACACTGCGGCCAACTTACTTCTGACAACGATCGGAGGACCGAAGGAGCTAACCGCT
TTTTTGCACAACATGGGGGATCATGTAACTCGCCTTGATCGTTGGGAACCGGAGCTGAATGAAGCCATAC
CAAACGACGAGCGTGACACCACGATGCCTGCAGCAATGGCAACAACGTTGCGCAAACTATTAACTGGCGA
ACTACTTACTCTAGCTTCCCGGCAACAATTAATAGACTGGATGGAGGCGGATAAAGTTGCAGGACCACTT
CTGCGCTCGGCCCTTCCGGCTGGCTGGTTTATTGCTGATAAATCTGGAGCCGGTGAGCGTGGGTCTCGCG
GTATCATTGCAGCACTGGGGCCAGATGGTAAGCCCTCCCGTATCGTAGTTATCTACACGACGGGGAGTCA
GGCAACTATGGATGAACGAAATAGACAGATCGCTGAGATAGGTGCCTCACTGATTAAGCATTGGTAACTG
TCAGACCAAGTTTACTCATATATACTTTAGATTGATTTAAAACTTCATTTTTAATTTAAAAGGATCTAGG
TGAAGATCCTTTTTGATAATCTCATGACCAAAATCCCTTAACGTGAGTTTTCGTTCCACTGAGCGTCAGA
CCCCGTAGAAAAGATCAAAGGATCTTCTTGAGATCCTTTTTTTCTGCGCGTAATCTGCTGCTTGCAAACA
AAAAAACCACCGCTACCAGCGGTGGTTTGTTTGCCGGATCAAGAGCTACCAACTCTTTTTCCGAAGGTAA
CTGGCTTCAGCAGAGCGCAGATACCAAATACTGTCCTTCTAGTGTAGCCGTAGTTAGGCCACCACTTCAA
GAACTCTGTAGCACCGCCTACATACCTCGCTCTGCTAATCCTGTTACCAGTGGCTGCTGCCAGTGGCGAT
AAGTCGTGTCTTACCGGGTTGGACTCAAGACGATAGTTACCGGATAAGGCGCAGCGGTCGGGCTGAACGG
GGGGTTCGTGCACACAGCCCAGCTTGGAGCGAACGACCTACACCGAACTGAGATACCTACAGCGTGAGCT
ATGAGAAAGCGCCACGCTTCCCGAAGGGAGAAAGGCGGACAGGTATCCGGTAAGCGGCAGGGTCGGAACA
GGAGAGCGCACGAGGGAGCTTCCAGGGGGAAACGCCTGGTATCTTTATAGTCCTGTCGGGTTTCGCCACC
TCTGACTTGAGCGTCGATTTTTGTGATGCTCGTCAGGGGGGCGGAGCCTATGGAAAAACGCCAGCAACGC
GGCCTTTTTACGGTTCCTGGCCTTTTGCTGGCCTTTTGCTCACATGTTCTTTCCTGCGTTATCCCCTGAT
TCTGTGGATAACCGTATTACCGCCTTTGAGTGAGCTGATACCGCTCGCCGCAGCCGAACGACCGAGCGCA
GCGAGTCAGTGAGCGAGGAAGCGGAAGAGCGCCTGATGCGGTATTTTCTCCTTACGCATCTGTGCGGTAT
TTCACACCGCAATGGTGCACTCTCAGTACAATCTGCTCTGATGCCGCATAGTTAAGCCAGTATACACTCC
GCTATCGCTACGTGACTGGGTCATGGCTGCGCCCCGACACCCGCCAACACCCGCTGACGCGCCCTGACGG
GCTTGTCTGCTCCCGGCATCCGCTTACAGACAAGCTGTGACCGTCTCCGGGAGCTGCATGTGTCAGAGGT
TTTCACCGTCATCACCGAAACGCGCGAGGCAGCTGCGGTAAAGCTCATCAGCGTGGTCGTGAAGCGATTC
ACAGATGTCTGCCTGTTCATCCGCGTCCAGCTCGTTGAGTTTCTCCAGAAGCGTTAATGTCTGGCTTCTG
ATAAAGCGGGCCATGTTAAGGGCGGTTTTTTCCTGTTTGGTCACTGATGCCTCCGTGTAAGGGGGATTTC
TGTTCATGGGGGTAATGATACCGATGAAACGAGAGAGGATGCTCACGATACGGGTTACTGATGATGAACA
TGCCCGGTTACTGGAACGTTGTGAGGGTAAACAACTGGCGGTATGGATGCGGCGGGACCAGAGAAAAATC
ACTCAGGGTCAATGCCAGCGCTTCGTTAATACAGATGTAGGTGTTCCACAGGGTAGCCAGCAGCATCCTG
CGATGCAGATCCGGAACATAATGGTGCAGGGCGCTGACTTCCGCGTTTCCAGACTTTACGAAACACGGAA
ACCGAAGACCATTCATGTTGTTGCTCAGGTCGCAGACGTTTTGCAGCAGCAGTCGCTTCACGTTCGCTCG
CGTATCGGTGATTCATTCTGCTAACCAGTAAGGCAACCCCGCCAGCCTAGCCGGGTCCTCAACGACAGGA
GCACGATCATGCGCACCCGTGGGGCCGCCATGCCGGCGATAATGGCCTGCTTCTCGCCGAAACGTTTGGT
GGCGGGACCAGTGACGAAGGCTTGAGCGAGGGCGTGCAAGATTCCGAATACCGCAAGCGACAGGCCGATC
ATCGTCGCGCTCCAGCGAAAGCGGTCCTCGCCGAAAATGACCCAGAGCGCTGCCGGCACCTGTCCTACGA
GTTGCATGATAAAGAAGACAGTCATAAGTGCGGCGACGATAGTCATGCCCCGCGCCCACCGGAAGGAGCT
GACTGGGTTGAAGGCTCTCAAGGGCATCGGTCGAGATCCCGGTGCCTAATGAGTGAGCTAACTTACATTA
ATTGCGTTGCGCTCACTGCCCGCTTTCCAGTCGGGAAACCTGTCGTGCCAGCTGCATTAATGAATCGGCC
AACGCGCGGGGAGAGGCGGTTTGCGTATTGGGCGCCAGGGTGGTTTTTCTTTTCACCAGTGAGACGGGCA
ACAGCTGATTGCCCTTCACCGCCTGGCCCTGAGAGAGTTGCAGCAAGCGGTCCACGCTGGTTTGCCCCAG
CAGGCGAAAATCCTGTTTGATGGTGGTTAACGGCGGGATATAACATGAGCTGTCTTCGGTATCGTCGTAT
CCCACTACCGAGATATCCGCACCAACGCGCAGCCCGGACTCGGTAATGGCGCGCATTGCGCCCAGCGCCA
TCTGATCGTTGGCAACCAGCATCGCAGTGGGAACGATGCCCTCATTCAGCATTTGCATGGTTTGTTGAAA
ACCGGACATGGCACTCCAGTCGCCTTCCCGTTCCGCTATCGGCTGAATTTGATTGCGAGTGAGATATTTA
TGCCAGCCAGCCAGACGCAGACGCGCCGAGACAGAACTTAATGGGCCCGCTAACAGCGCGATTTGCTGGT
GACCCAATGCGACCAGATGCTCCACGCCCAGTCGCGTACCGTCTTCATGGGAGAAAATAATACTGTTGAT
GGGTGTCTGGTCAGAGACATCAAGAAATAACGCCGGAACATTAGTGCAGGCAGCTTCCACAGCAATGGCA
TCCTGGTCATCCAGCGGATAGTTAATGATCAGCCCACTGACGCGTTGCGCGAGAAGATTGTGCACCGCCG
CTTTACAGGCTTCGACGCCGCTTCGTTCTACCATCGACACCACCACGCTGGCACCCAGTTGATCGGCGCG
AGATTTAATCGCCGCGACAATTTGCGACGGCGCGTGCAGGGCCAGACTGGAGGTGGCAACGCCAATCAGC
AACGACTGTTTGCCCGCCAGTTGTTGTGCCACGCGGTTGGGAATGTAATTCAGCTCCGCCATCGCCGCTT
CCACTTTTTCCCGCGTTTTCGCAGAAACGTGGCTGGCCTGGTTCACCACGCGGGAAACGGTCTGATAAGA
GACACCGGCATACTCTGCGACATCGTATAACGTTACTGGTTTCACATTCACCACCCTGAATTGACTCTCT
TCCGGGCGCTATCATGCCATACCGCGAAAGGTTTTGCGCCATTCGATGGTGTCCGGGATCTCGACGCTCT
CCCTTATGCGACTCCTGCATTAGGAAGCAGCCCAGTAGTAGGTTGAGGCCGTTGAGCACCGCCGCCGCAA
GGAATGGTGCATGCAAGGAGATGGCGCCCAACAGTCCCCCGGCCACGGGGCCTGCCACCATACCCACGCC
GAAACAAGCGCTCATGAGCCCGAAGTGGCGAGCCCGATCTTCCCCATCGGTGATGTCGGCGATATAGGCG
CCAGCAACCGCACCTGTGGCGCCGGTGATGCCGGCCACGATGCGTCCGGCGTAGAGGATCGAGATCTCGA
TCCCGCGAAATTAATACGACTCACTATAGG
