>Addgene plasmid #176767 | pEE010 | depositor partial sequence | sequence record 342589 | Insert (including NdeI and XhoI sites)
CATATGGTTGATATCACTGGCAACGGTATGGCTGCTACCGCGCCGACCGACGAACGTATTGTAGACAAAC
CTCTGCCTCAGCCGCAGATTCGTTCTGGTAACGTTCGTGCAATGCCGGCGGCTCGCAAGCTGGCGCAGGA
GCACGGTATTGACCTGTCCACTCTGACCGGTAGCGGTCCAGGTGGTGTTATCGTTAAAGAGGACGTCGAA
CGTGCAATCACCGCTCGTGCTGTTCCTGTATCTCCGCTGCAGCGTGTCAACTTTTATTCTGCCGGTTATC
GTCTGGACGGTCTGCTGTACACCCCGCGTCACCTGCCAGCTGGTGAACGTAGACCGGGTGTCGTTCTCCT
GGTGGGTTACACTTACCTCAAAACTATGGTAATGCCGGACATCGCGAAAGTTCTGAACGCTGCGGGTTAC
GTTGCCCTGGTTTTCGACTACCGCGGCTTCGGCGAATCCGAGGGCCCGCGCGGTCGTCTAATCCCGTTAG
AACAAGTAGCTGATGCACGTGCAGCGCTGACCTTTCTGGCGGAACAGTCAATGGTTGATCCGGATCGTCT
CGCGGTAATTGGCATTTCTCTGGGTGGTGCACATGCAATTACCACTGCTGCACTGGATCAGCGTGTCCGC
GCGGTCGTGGCTCTGGAACCGCCAGGCCATGGTGCGCGTTGGCTGCGTAGCCTGCGTCGTCACTGGGAAT
GGCGTCAGTTCCTGTCTCGTCTGGCTGAAGATCGTCGTCAGCGCGTGCTAAGCGGTGGCAGCACCATGGT
TGACCCGCTGGAGATCGTTCTGCCAGACCCGGAGTCTCAGGCTTTCCTGGACCAAGTTGCCGCAGAATTT
CCGCAGATGAAAGTGACGCTGCCGCTGGAATCTGCCGAAGCACTGATCGAATATGTGTCCGAAGACCTCG
CCGGCCGTATCGCTCCGCGTCCACTGCTGATCATTCACTCTGACGCCGACCAGCTGGTTCCGGTTGCGGA
AGCTCAGGCGATCGCAGAGCGCGCGGGCTCTTCTGCACAGCTGGAGATCATTCCAGGCATGTCCCATTTC
AATTGGGTAATGCCAGGCAGCCCGGGCTTCACTCGTGTTACTGATTCTATCGTTAAATTCCTGCGTAACA
CCCTGCCGGTATCTGCGGACAATCTCGAG
